>Addgene plasmid #229253 | pXTK016 [Marker_SacB_PartType8-10] | addgene full sequence | sequence record 464652 | Addgene NGS Result
TTGAGATCCTTTTTTTCTGCGCGTAATCTGCTGCTTGCAAACAAAAAAACCACCGCTACCAGCGGTGGTT
TGTTTGCCGGATCAAGAGCTACCAACTCTTTTTCCGAAGGTAACTGGCTTCAGCAGAGCGCAGATACCAA
ATACTGTTCTTCTAGTGTAGCCGTAGTTAGGCCACCACTTCAAGAACTCTGTAGCACCGCCTACATACCT
CGCTCTGCTAATCCTGTTACCAGTGGCTGCTGCCAGTGGCGATAAGTCGTGTCTTACCGGGTTGGACTCA
AGACGATAGTTACCGGATAAGGCGCAGCGGTCGGGCTGAACGGGGGGTTCGTGCACACAGCCCAGCTTGG
AGCGAACGACCTACACCGAACTGAGATACCTACAGCGTGAGCTATGAGAAAGCGCCACGCTTCCCGAAGG
GAGAAAGGCGGACAGGTATCCGGTAAGCGGCAGGGTCGGAACAGGAGAGCGCACGAGGGAGCTTCCAGGG
GGAAACGCCTGGTATCTTTATAGTCCTGTCGGGTTTCGCCACCTCTGACTTGAGCGTCGATTTTTGTGAT
GCTCGTCAGGGGGGCGGAGCCTATGGAAAAACGCCAGCAACGCGAGTCGGTCTCTGCTGCACATATACCT
GCCGTTCACTATTATTTAGTGAAATGAGATATTATGATATTTTCTGAATTGTGATTAAAAAGGCAACTTT
ATGCCCATGCAACAGAAACTATAAAAAATACAGAGAATGAAAAGAAACAGATAGATTTTTTAGTTCTTTA
GGCCCGTAGTCTGCAAATCCTTTTATGATTTTCTATCAAACAAAAGAGGAAAATAGACCAGTTGCAATCC
AAACGAGAGTCTAATAGAATGAGGTCGAAAAGTAAATCGCGCGGGTTTGTTACTGATAAAGCAGGCAAGA
CCTAAAATGTGTAAAGGGCAAAGTGTATACTTTGGCGTCACCCCTTACATATTTTAGGTCTTTTTTTATT
GTGCGTAACTAACTTGCCATCTTCAAACAGGAGGGCTGGAAGAAGCAGACCGCTAACACAGTACATAAAA
AAGGAGACATGAACGATGAACATCAAAAAGTTTGCAAAACAAGCAACAGTATTAACCTTTACTACCGCAC
TGCTGGCAGGAGGCGCAACTCAAGCGTTTGCGAAAGAAACGAACCAAAAGCCATATAAGGAAACATACGG
CATTTCCCATATTACACGCCATGATATGCTGCAAATCCCTGAACAGCAAAAAAATGAAAAATATCAAGTT
CCTGAATTCGATTCGTCCACAATTAAAAATATCTCTTCTGCAAAAGGCCTGGACGTTTGGGACAGCTGGC
CATTACAAAACGCTGACGGCACTGTCGCAAACTATCACGGCTACCACATCGTCTTTGCATTAGCCGGAGA
TCCTAAAAATGCGGATGACACATCGATTTACATGTTCTATCAAAAAGTCGGCGAAACTTCTATTGACAGC
TGGAAAAACGCTGGCCGCGTCTTTAAAGACAGCGACAAATTCGATGCAAATGATTCTATCCTAAAAGACC
AAACACAAGAATGGTCAGGTTCAGCCACATTTACATCTGACGGAAAAATCCGTTTATTCTACACTGATTT
CTCCGGTAAACATTACGGCAAACAAACACTGACAACTGCACAAGTTAACGTATCAGCATCAGACAGCTCT
TTGAACATCAACGGTGTAGAGGATTATAAATCAATCTTTGACGGTGACGGAAAAACGTATCAAAATGTAC
AGCAGTTCATCGATGAAGGCAACTACAGCTCAGGCGACAACCATACGCTGAGAGATCCTCACTACGTAGA
AGATAAAGGCCACAAATACTTAGTATTTGAAGCAAACACTGGAACTGAAGATGGCTACCAAGGCGAAGAA
TCTTTATTTAACAAAGCATACTATGGCAAAAGCACATCATTCTTCCGTCAAGAAAGTCAAAAACTTCTGC
AAAGCGATAAAAAACGCACGGCTGAGTTAGCAAACGGCGCTCTCGGTATGATTGAGCTAAACGATGATTA
CACACTGAAAAAAGTGATGAAACCGCTGATTGCATCTAACACAGTAACAGATGAAATTGAACGCGCGAAC
GTCTTTAAAATGAACGGCAAATGGTACCTGTTCACTGACTCCCGCGGATCAAAAATGACGATTGACGGCA
TTACGTCTAACGATATTTACATGCTTGGTTATGTTTCTAATTCTTTAACTGGCCCATACAAGCCGCTGAA
CAAAACTGGCCTTGTGTTAAAAATGGATCTTGATCCTAACGATGTAACCTTTACTTACTCACACTTCGCT
GTACCTCAAGCGAAAGGAAACAATGTCGTGATTACAAGCTATATGACAAACAGAGGATTCTACGCAGACA
AACAATCAACGTTTGCGCCAAGCTTCCTGCTGAACATCAAAGGCAAGAAAACATCTGTTGTCAAAGACAG
CATCCTTGAACAAGGACAATTAACAGTTAACAAATAAAAACGCAAAAGAAAATGCCGATGGCCGCGGCGT
TGTGACAATTTACCGAACAACTCCGCGGCCGGGAAGCCGATCTCGGCTTGAACGAATTGTACATGAGACC
AGAGTAGCCCGCCTAATGAGCGGGCTTTTTTTTAATTCCCCTATTTGTTTATTTTTCTAAATACATTCAA
ATATGTATCCGCTCATGAGACAATAACCCTGATAAATGCTTCAATAATATTGAAAAAGGAAGAGTATGAG
CATTCAGCATTTTCGTGTGGCGCTGATTCCGTTTTTTGCGGCGTTTTGCCTGCCGGTGTTTGCGCATCCG
GAAACCCTGGTGAAAGTGAAAGATGCGGAAGATCAACTGGGTGCGCGCGTGGGCTATATTGAACTGGATC
TGAACAGCGGCAAAATTCTGGAATCTTTTCGTCCGGAAGAACGTTTTCCGATGATGAGCACCTTTAAAGT
GCTGCTGTGCGGTGCGGTTCTGAGCCGTGTGGATGCGGGCCAGGAACAACTGGGCCGTCGTATTCATTAT
AGCCAGAACGATCTGGTGGAATATAGCCCGGTGACCGAAAAACATCTGACCGATGGCATGACCGTGCGTG
AACTGTGCAGCGCGGCGATTACCATGAGCGATAACACCGCGGCGAACCTGCTGCTGACGACCATTGGCGG
TCCGAAAGAACTGACCGCGTTTCTGCATAACATGGGCGATCATGTGACCCGTCTGGATCGTTGGGAACCG
GAACTGAACGAAGCGATTCCGAACGATGAACGTGATACCACCATGCCGGCAGCAATGGCGACCACCCTGC
GTAAACTGCTGACGGGTGAGCTGCTGACCCTGGCAAGCCGCCAGCAACTGATTGATTGGATGGAAGCGGA
TAAAGTGGCGGGTCCGCTGCTGCGTAGCGCGCTGCCGGCTGGCTGGTTTATTGCGGATAAAAGCGGTGCG
GGCGAACGTGGCAGCCGTGGCATTATTGCGGCGCTGGGCCCGGATGGTAAACCGAGCCGTATTGTGGTGA
TTTATACCACCGGCAGCCAGGCGACGATGGATGAACGTAACCGTCAGATTGCGGAAATTGGCGCGAGCCT
GATTAAACATTGGTAAACCGATACAATTAAAGGCTCCTTTTGGAGCCTTTTTTTTTGGACGACCCTTGTC
AGATCAAAGGATCTTC
Features (pLannotate 1.2.2; 6 found; start..end, strand, type, name):
      1..589     +  rep_origin     ori: high-copy-number ColE1/pMB1/pBR322/pUC origin of replication
    620..1065    +  promoter       sacB promoter: sacR; sacB promoter and control region
   1066..2487    +  CDS            SacB: secreted levansucrase that renders bacterial growth sensitive to sucrose; Bacillus subtilis sacB; negative selection marker
   2634..2725    +  promoter       AmpR promoter: bla
   2726..3583    +  CDS            bla: BLAT_ECOLX - Experimental evidence at protein level: Swiss-Prot protein existence level 1. TEM-type are the most prevalent beta-lactamases in enterobacteria; they hydrolyze the beta-lactam bond in susceptible beta-lactam antibiotics, thus conferring resistance to penicillins and cephalosporins. TEM-3 and TEM-4 are capable of hydrolyzing cefotaxime and ceftazidime. TEM-5 is capable of hydrolyzing ceftazidime. TEM-6 is capable of hydrolyzing ceftazidime and aztreonam. TEM-8/CAZ-2, TEM- 16/CAZ-7 and TEM-24/CAZ-6 are markedly active against ceftazidime. IRT- 4 shows resistance to beta-lactamase in
   3590..3629    +  terminator     fd terminator: central terminator from bacteriophage fd (Otsuka and Kunisawa, 1982)
