[The description below was written by a language model from this plasmid's Addgene catalogue record and pLannotate feature annotations shown in this document.]
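Description:
pXTK016 [Marker_SacB_PartType8-10] is a small (about 3.7 kb) Golden Gate part plasmid from the XanthoMoClo modular cloning toolkit, which was built for genetic engineering of the bacterial genera Xanthobacter and Roseixanthobacter. It sits on the pXTK part backbone and is maintained in E. coli under ampicillin selection, provided by a TEM-type beta-lactamase (bla) gene driven by its own promoter and followed by the bacteriophage fd central terminator. Replication depends on a ColE1/pMB1-family origin. The feature annotation labels this origin as high-copy, whereas the catalogue entry lists the plasmid as low copy, and the record does not resolve this discrepancy.

The stored part is the Bacillus subtilis sacB counterselection marker, present as a native-style cassette: the sacB promoter and upstream control region (sacR) followed directly by the SacB coding sequence. SacB is a secreted levansucrase that makes many Gram-negative bacteria sensitive to sucrose, so cells retaining the gene are killed or inhibited on sucrose-containing medium. This makes it a standard negative selection marker for tasks such as selecting loss of a plasmid or the second crossover in allelic exchange. The name indicates that the cassette spans toolkit part positions 8 through 10, meaning it is intended to be released by Type IIS restriction digestion and assembled with other XanthoMoClo parts into larger vectors. The specific enzyme sites and overhangs are not annotated in the feature table, and the catalogue lists the cloning sites as unknown.
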