Addgene plasmid #229253: pXTK016 [Marker_SacB_PartType8-10]
Purpose: XanthoMoClo Golden Gate Part Plasmid for cloning, contains Marker_SacB_PartType8-10
Depositing lab: Michael Springer. Depositing organization: Harvard Medical School. Publication: XanthoMoClo horizontal line A Robust Modular Cloning Genetic Toolkit for the Genera Xanthobacter and Roseixanthobacter. Soltysiak MPM, Ory ALH, Lee AD, Christophersen CE, Jalihal AP, Springer M. ACS Synth Biol. 2025 Apr 18;14(4):1173-1190. doi: 10.1021/acssynbio.4c00806. Epub 2025 Mar 13. PubMed 40080684.
Backbone
  Vector backbone: pXTK
  Vector type: Bacterial Expression
Growth in bacteria
  Bacterial resistance: Ampicillin, 100 μg/mL
  Growth temperature: 37°C
  Growth strain: DH5alpha
  Copy number: Low Copy
Gene/Insert
  Gene/Insert name: SacB (alt name: Marker_SacB_PartType8-10)
  Species: Bacillus subtilis
  Cloning method: Restriction Enzyme; 5′ cloning site unknown (unknown if destroyed)
Terms and licenses: Academic/Nonprofit Terms; Industry Terms: Not Available to Industry
How to cite: pXTK016 [Marker_SacB_PartType8-10] was a gift from Michael Springer (Addgene plasmid # 229253 ; http://n2t.net/addgene:229253 ; RRID:Addgene_229253)
